>Addgene plasmid #244851 | pLentiCRISPR IMMP2L sg1 | addgene full sequence | sequence record 489376 | Addgene NGS Result
ACCCGCGACGACGTCCCCAGGGCCGTACGCACCCTCGCCGCCGCGTTCGCCGACTACCCCGCCACGCGCC
ACACCGTCGATCCGGACCGCCACATCGAGCGGGTCACCGAGCTGCAAGAACTCTTCCTCACGCGCGTCGG
GCTCGACATCGGCAAGGTGTGGGTCGCGGACGACGGCGCCGCGGTGGCGGTCTGGACCACGCCGGAGAGC
GTCGAAGCGGGGGCGGTGTTCGCCGAGATCGGCCCGCGCATGGCCGAGTTGAGCGGTTCCCGGCTGGCCG
CGCAGCAACAGATGGAAGGCCTCCTGGCGCCGCACCGGCCCAAGGAGCCCGCGTGGTTCCTGGCCACCGT
CGGAGTCTCGCCCGACCACCAGGGCAAGGGTCTGGGCAGCGCCGTCGTGCTCCCCGGAGTGGAGGCGGCC
GAGCGCGCCGGGGTGCCCGCCTTCCTGGAGACCTCCGCGCCCCGCAACCTCCCCTTCTACGAGCGGCTCG
GCTTCACCGTCACCGCCGACGTCGAGGTGCCCGAAGGACCGCGCACCTGGTGCATGACCCGCAAGCCCGG
TGCCTGAACGCGTTAAGTCGACAATCAACCTCTGGATTACAAAATTTGTGAAAGATTGACTGGTATTCTT
AACTATGTTGCTCCTTTTACGCTATGTGGATACGCTGCTTTAATGCCTTTGTATCATGCTATTGCTTCCC
GTATGGCTTTCATTTTCTCCTCCTTGTATAAATCCTGGTTGCTGTCTCTTTATGAGGAGTTGTGGCCCGT
TGTCAGGCAACGTGGCGTGGTGTGCACTGTGTTTGCTGACGCAACCCCCACTGGTTGGGGCATTGCCACC
ACCTGTCAGCTCCTTTCCGGGACTTTCGCTTTCCCCCTCCCTATTGCCACGGCGGAACTCATCGCCGCCT
GCCTTGCCCGCTGCTGGACAGGGGCTCGGCTGTTGGGCACTGACAATTCCGTGGTGTTGTCGGGGAAATC
ATCGTCCTTTCCTTGGCTGCTCGCCTGTGTTGCCACCTGGATTCTGCGCGGGACGTCCTTCTGCTACGTC
CCTTCGGCCCTCAATCCAGCGGACCTTCCTTCCCGCGGCCTGCTGCCGGCTCTGCGGCCTCTTCCGCGTC
TTCGCCTTCGCCCTCAGACGAGTCGGATCTCCCTTTGGGCCGCCTCCCCGCGTCGACTTTAAGACCAATG
ACTTACAAGGCAGCTGTAGATCTTAGCCACTTTTTAAAAGAAAAGGGGGGACTGGAAGGGCTAATTCACT
CCCAACGAAGACAAGATCTGCTTTTTGCTTGTACTGGGTCTCTCTGGTTAGACCAGATCTGAGCCTGGGA
GCTCTCTGGCTAACTAGGGAACCCACTGCTTAAGCCTCAATAAAGCTTGCCTTGAGTGCTTCAAGTAGTG
TGTGCCCGTCTGTTGTGTGACTCTGGTAACTAGAGATCCCTCAGACCCTTTTAGTCAGTGTGGAAAATCT
CTAGCAGGGCCCGTTTAAACCCGCTGATCAGCCTCGACTGTGCCTTCTAGTTGCCAGCCATCTGTTGTTT
GCCCCTCCCCCGTGCCTTCCTTGACCCTGGAAGGTGCCACTCCCACTGTCCTTTCCTAATAAAATGAGGA
AATTGCATCGCATTGTCTGAGTAGGTGTCATTCTATTCTGGGGGGTGGGGTGGGGCAGGACAGCAAGGGG
GAGGATTGGGAAGACAATAGCAGGCATGCTGGGGATGCGGTGGGCTCTATGGCTTCTGAGGCGGAAAGAA
CCAGCTGGGGCTCTAGGGGGTATCCCC
[124 nt withheld, positions 1778-1901]
C
[91 nt withheld, positions 1903-1993]
A
[49 nt withheld, positions 1995-2043]
CCTTTGACGTTGGAGTCCACGTTCTTT
[37 nt withheld, positions 2071-2107]
ACCCTATCTCGGTCTATTCTTTTGATTTATAAGGGATTTTGCCGATTTCGGCCTATTGGTTAAAAAATGA
GCTGATTTAACAAAAATTTAACGCGAATTAATTCTGTGGAATGTGTGTCAGTTAGGGTGTGGAAAGTCCC
CAGGCTCCCCAGCAGGCAGAAGTATGCAAAGCATGCATCTCAATTAGTCAGCAACCAGGTGTGGAAAGTC
CCCAGGCTCCCCAGCAGGCAGAAGTATGCAAAGCATGCATCTCAATTAGTCAGCAACCATAGTCCCGCCC
CTAACTCCGCCCATCCCGCCCCTAACTCCGCCCAGTTCCGCCCATTCTCCGCCCCATGGCTGACTAATTT
TTTTTATTTATGCAGAGGCCGAGGCCGCCTCTGCCTCTGAGCTATTCCAGAAGTAGTGAGGAGGCTTTTT
TGGAGGCCTAGGCTTTTGCAAAAAGCTCCCGGGAGCTTGTATATCCATTTTCGGATCTGATCAGCACGTG
TTGACAATTAATCATCGGCATAGTATATCGGCATAGTATAATACGACAAGGTGAGGAACTAAACCATGGC
CAAGTTGACCAGTGCCGTTCCGGTGCTCACCGCGCGCGACGTCGCCGGAGCGGTCGAGTTCTGGACCGAC
CGGCTCGGGTTCTCCCGGGACTTCGTGGAGGACGACTTCGCCGGTGTGGTCCGGGACGACGTGACCCTGT
TCATCAGCGCGGTCCAGGACCAGGTGGTGCCGGACAACACCCTGGCCTGGGTGTGGGTGCGCGGCCTGGA
CGAGCTGTACGCCGAGTGGTCGGAGGTCGTGTCCACGAACTTCCGGGACGCCTCCGGGCCGGCCATGACC
GAGATCGGCGAGCAGCCGTGGGGGCGGGAGTTCGCCCTGCGCGACCCGGCCGGCAACTGCGTGCACTTCG
TGGCCGAGGAGCAGGACTGACACGTGCTACGAGATTTCGATTCCACCGCCGCCTTCTATGAAAGGTTGGG
CTTCGGAATCGTTTTCCGGGACGCCGGCTGGATGATCCTCCAGCGCGGGGATCTCATGCTGGAGTTCTTC
GCCCACCCCAACTTGTTTATTGCAGCTTATAATGGTTACAAATAAAGCAATAGCATCACAAATTTCACAA
ATAAAGCATTTTTTTCACTGCATTCTAGTTGTGGTTTGTCCAAACTCATCAATGTATCTTATCATGTCTG
TATACCGTCGACCTCTAGCTAGAGCTTGGCGTAATCATGGTCATAGCTGTTTCCTGTGTGAAATTGTTAT
CCGCTCACAATTCCACACAACATACGAGCCGGAAGCATAAAGTGTAAAGCCTGGGGTGCCTAATGAGTGA
GCTAACTCACATTAATTGCGTTGCGCTCACTGCCCGCTTTCCAGTCGGGAAACCTGTCGTGCCAGCTGCA
TTAATGAATCGGCCAACGCGCGGGGAGAGGCGGTTTGCGTATTGGGCGCTCTTCCGCTTCCTCGCTCACT
GACTCGCTGCGCTCGGTCGTTCGGCTGCGGCGAGCGGTATCAGCTCACTCAAAGGCGGTAATACGGTTAT
CCACAGAATCAGGGGATAACGCAGGAAAGAACATGTGAGCAAAAGGCCAGCAAAAGGCCAGGAACCGTAA
AAAGGCCGCGTTGCTGGCGTTTTTCCATAGGCTCCGCCCCCCTGACGAGCATCACAAAAATCGACGCTCA
AGTCAGAGGTGGCGAAACCCGACAGGACTATAAAGATACCAGGCGTTTCCCCCTGGAAGCTCCCTCGTGC
GCTCTCCTGTTCCGACCCTGCCGCTTACCGGATACCTGTCCGCCTTTCTCCCTTCGGGAAGCGTGGCGCT
TTCTCATAGCTCACGCTGTAGGTATCTCAGTTCGGTGTAGGTCGTTCGCTCCAAGCTGGGCTGTGTGCAC
GAACCCCCCGTTCAGCCCGACCGCTGCGCCTTATCCGGTAACTATCGTCTTGAGTCCAACCCGGTAAGAC
ACGACTTATCGCCACTGGCAGCAGCCACTGGTAACAGGATTAGCAGAGCGAGGTATGTAGGCGGTGCTAC
AGAGTTCTTGAAGTGGTGGCCTAACTACGGCTACACTAGAAGAACAGTATTTGGTATCTGCGCTCTGCTG
AAGCCAGTTACCTTCGGAAAAAGAGTTGGTAGCTCTTGATCCGGCAAACAAACCACCGCTGGTAGCGGTG
GTTTTTTTGTTTGCAAGCAGCAGATTACGCGCAGAAAAAAAGGATCTCAAGAAGATCCTTTGATCTTTTC
TACGGGGTCTGACGCTCAGTGGAACGAAAACTCACGTTAAGGGATTTTGGTCATGAGATTATCAAAAAGG
ATCTTCACCTAGATCCTTTTAAATTAAAAATGAAGTTTTAAATCAATCTAAAGTATATATGAGTAAACTT
GGTCTGACAGTTACCAATGCTTAATCAGTGAGGCACCTATCTCAGCGATCTGTCTATTTCGTTCATCCAT
AGTTGCCTGACTCCCCGTCGTGTAGATAACTACGATACGGGAGGGCTTACCATCTGGCCCCAGTGCTGCA
ATGATACCGCGAGACCCACGCTCACCGGCTCCAGATTTATCAGCAATAAACCAGCCAGCCGGAAGGGCCG
AGCGCAGAAGTGGTCCTGCAACTTTATCCGCCTCCATCCAGTCTATTAATTGTTGCCGGGAAGCTAGAGT
AAGTAGTTCGCCAGTTAATAGTTTGCGCAACGTTGTTGCCATTGCTACAGGCATCGTGGTGTCACGCTCG
TCGTTTGGTATGGCTTCATTCAGCTCCGGTTCCCAACGATCAAGGCGAGTTACATGATCCCCCATGTTGT
GCAAAAAAGCGGTTAGCTCCTTCGGTCCTCCGATCGTTGTCAGAAGTAAGTTGGCCGCAGTGTTATCACT
CATGGTTATGGCAGCACTGCATAATTCTCTTACTGTCATGCCATCCGTAAGATGCTTTTCTGTGACTGGT
GAGTACTCAACCAAGTCATTCTGAGAATAGTGTATGCGGCGACCGAGTTGCTCTTGCCCGGCGTCAATAC
GGGATAATACCGCGCCACATAGCAGAACTTTAAAAGTGCTCATCATTGGAAAACGTTCTTCGGGGCGAAA
ACTCTCAAGGATCTTACCGCTGTTGAGATCCAGTTCGATGTAACCCACTCGTGCACCCAACTGATCTTCA
GCATCTTTTACTTTCACCAGCGTTTCTGGGTGAGCAAAAACAGGAAGGCAAAATGCCGCAAAAAAGGGAA
TAAGGGCGACACGGAAATGTTGAATACTCATACTCTTCCTTTTTCAATATTATTGAAGCATTTATCAGGG
TTATTGTCTCATGAGCGGATACATATTTGAATGTATTTAGAAAAATAAACAAATAGGGGTTCCGCGCACA
TTTCCCCGAAAAGTGCCACCTGACGTCGACGGATCGGGAGATCTCCCGATCCCCTATGGTGCACTCTCAG
TACAATCTGCTCTGATGCCGCATAGTTAAGCCAGTATCTGCTCCCTGCTTGTGTGTTGGAGGTCGCTGAG
TAGTGCGCGAGCAAAATTTAAGCTACAACAAGGCAAGGCTTGACCGACAATTGCATGAAGAATCTGCTTA
GGGTTAGGCGTTTTGCGCTGCTTCGCGATGTACGGGCCAGATATACGCGTTGACATTGATTATTGACTAG
TTATTAATAGTAATCAATTAGGGGGTCATTAGTTCATAGCCCATATATGGAGTTCCGCGTTACATAACTT
ACGGTAAATGGCCCGCCTGGCTGACCGCCCAACGACCCCCGCCCATTGACGTCAATAATGACGTATGTTC
CCATAGTAACGCCAATAGGGACTTTCCATTGACGTCAATGGGTGGAGTATTTACGGTAAACTGCCCACTT
GGCAGTACATCAAGTGTATCATATGCCAAGTACGCCCCCTATTGACGTCAATGACGGTAAATGGCCCGCC
TGGCATTATGCCCAGTACATGACCTTATGGGACTTTCCTACTTGGCAGTACATCTACGTATTAGTCATCG
CTATTACCATGGTGATGCGGTTTTGGCAGTACATCAATGGGCGTGGATAGCGGTTTGACTCACGGGGATT
TCCAAGTCTCCACCCCATTGACGTCAATGGGAGTTTGTTTTGGCACCAAAATCAACGGGACTTTCCAAAA
TGTCGTAACAACTCCGCCCCATTGACGCAAATGGGCGGTAGGCGTGTACGGTGGGAGGTCTATATAAGCA
GCGCGTTTTGCCTGTACTGGGTCTCTCTGGTTAGACCAGATCTGAGCCTGGGAGCTCTCTGGCTAACTAG
GGAACCCACTGCTTAAGCCTCAATAAAGCTTGCCTTGAGTGCTTCAAGTAGTGTGTGCCCGTCTGTTGTG
TGACTCTGGTAACTAGAGATCCCTCAGACCCTTTTAGTCAGTGTGGAAAATCTCTAGCAGTGGCGCCCGA
ACAGGGACTTGAAAGCGAAAGGGAAACCAGAGGAGCTCTCTCGACGCAGGACTCGGCTTGCTGAAGCGCG
CACGGCAAGAGGCGAGGGGCGGCGACTGGTGAGTACGCCAAAAATTTTGACTAGCGGAGGCTAGAAGGAG
AGAGATGGGTGCGAGAGCGTCAGTATTAAGCGGGGGAGAATTAGATCGCGATGGGAAAAAATTCGGTTAA
GGCCAGGGGGAAAGAAAAAATATAAATTAAAACATATAGTATGGGCAAGCAGGGAGCTAGAACGATTCGC
AGTTAATCCTGGCCTGTTAGAAACATCAGAAGGCTGTAGACAAATACTGGGACAGCTACAACCATCCCTT
CAGACAGGATCAGAAGAACTTAGATCATTATATAATACAGTAGCAACCCTCTATTGTGTGCATCAAAGGA
TAGAGATAAAAGACACCAAGGAAGCTTTAGACAAGATAGAGGAAGAGCAAAACAAAAGTAAGACCACCGC
ACAGCAAGCGGCCGCTGATCTTCAGACCTGGAGGAGGAGATATGAGGGACAATTGGAGAAGTGAATTATA
TAAATATAAAGTAGTAAAAATTGAACCATTAGGAGTAGCACCCACCAAGGCAAAGAGAAGAGTGGTGCAG
AGAGAAAAAAGAGCAGTGGGAATAGGAGCTTTGTTCCTTGGGTTCTTGGGAGCAGCAGGAAGCACTATGG
GCGCAGCGTCAATGACGCTGACGGTACAGGCCAGACAATTATTGTCTGGTATAGTGCAGCAGCAGAACAA
TTTGCTGAGGGCTATTGAGGCGCAACAGCATCTGTTGCAACTCACAGTCTGGGGCATCAAGCAGCTCCAG
GCAAGAATCCTGGCTGTGGAAAGATACCTAAAGGATCAACAGCTCCTGGGGATTTGGGGTTGCTCTGGAA
AACTCATTTGCACCACTGCTGTGCCTTGGAATGCTAGTTGGAGTAATAAATCTCTGGAACAGATTTGGAA
TCACACGACCTGGATGGAGTGGGACAGAGAAATTAACAATTACACAAGCTTAATACACTCCTTAATTGAA
GAATCGCAAAACCAGCAAGAAAAGAATGAACAAGAATTATTGGAATTAGATAAATGGGCAAGTTTGTGGA
ATTGGTTTAACATAACAAATTGGCTGTGGTATATAAAATTATTCATAATGATAGTAGGAGGCTTGGTAGG
TTTAAGAATAGTTTTTGCTGTACTTTCTATAGTGAATAGAGTTAGGCAGGGATATTCACCATTATCGTTT
CAGACCCACCTCCCAACCCCGAGGGGACCCGACAGGCCCGAAGGAATAGAAGAAGAAGGTGGAGAGAGAG
ACAGAGACAGATCCATTCGATTAGTGAACGGATCGGCACTGCGTGCGCCAATTCTGCAGACAAATGGCAG
TATTCATCCACAATTTTAAAAGAAAAGGGGGGATTGGGGGGTACAGTGCAGGGGAAAGAATAGTAGACAT
AATAGCAACAGACATACAAACTAAAGAATTACAAAAACAAATTACAAAAATTCAAAATTTTCGGGTTTAT
TACAGGGACAGCAGAGATCCAGTTTGGTTAATTAAGGTACCGAGGGCCTATTTCCCATGATTCCTTCATA
TTTGCATATACGATACAAGGCTGTTAGAGAGATAATTAGAATTAATTTGACTGTAAACACAAAGATATTA
GTACAAAATACGTGACGTAGAAAGTAATAATTTCTTGGGTAGTTTGCAGTTTTAAAATTATGTTTTAAAA
TGGACTATCATATGCTTACCGTAACTTGAAAGTATTTCGATTTCTTGGCTTTATATATCTTGTGGAAAGG
ACGAAACACCGCGGTATGTCAAAGTCCCCCGGTTTTAGAGCTAGAAATAGCAAGTTAAAATAAGGCTAGT
CCGTTATCAACTTGAAAAAGTGGCACCGAGTCGGTGCTTTTTTGAATTCGCTAGCTAGGTCTTGAAAGGA
GTGGGAATTGGCTCCGGTGCCCGTCAGTGGGCAGAGCGCACATCGCCCACAGTCCCCGAGAAGTTGGGGG
GAGGGGTCGGCAATTGATCCGGTGCCTAGAGAAGGTGGCGCGGGGTAAACTGGGAAAGTGATGTCGTGTA
CTGGCTCCGCCTTTTTCCCGAGGGTGGGGGAGAACCGTATATAAGTGCAGTAGTCGCCGTGAACGTTCTT
TTTCGCAACGGGTTTGCCGCCAGAACACAGGACCGGTTCTAGAGCGCTGCCACCATGGACAAGAAGTACA
GCATCGGCCTGGACATCGGCACCAACTCTGTGGGCTGGGCCGTGATCACCGACGAGTACAAGGTGCCCAG
CAAGAAATTCAAGGTGCTGGGCAACACCGACCGGCACAGCATCAAGAAGAACCTGATCGGAGCCCTGCTG
TTCGACAGCGGCGAAACAGCCGAGGCCACCCGGCTGAAGAGAACCGCCAGAAGAAGATACACCAGACGGA
AGAACCGGATCTGCTATCTGCAAGAGATCTTCAGCAACGAGATGGCCAAGGTGGACGACAGCTTCTTCCA
CAGACTGGAAGAGTCCTTCCTGGTGGAAGAGGATAAGAAGCACGAGCGGCACCCCATCTTCGGCAACATC
GTGGACGAGGTGGCCTACCACGAGAAGTACCCCACCATCTACCACCTGAGAAAGAAACTGGTGGACAGCA
CCGACAAGGCCGACCTGCGGCTGATCTATCTGGCCCTGGCCCACATGATCAAGTTCCGGGGCCACTTCCT
GATCGAGGGCGACCTGAACCCCGACAACAGCGACGTGGACAAGCTGTTCATCCAGCTGGTGCAGACCTAC
AACCAGCTGTTCGAGGAAAACCCCATCAACGCCAGCGGCGTGGACGCCAAGGCCATCCTGTCTGCCAGAC
TGAGCAAGAGCAGACGGCTGGAAAATCTGATCGCCCAGCTGCCCGGCGAGAAGAAGAATGGCCTGTTCGG
AAACCTGATTGCCCTGAGCCTGGGCCTGACCCCCAACTTCAAGAGCAACTTCGACCTGGCCGAGGATGCC
AAACTGCAGCTGAGCAAGGACACCTACGACGACGACCTGGACAACCTGCTGGCCCAGATCGGCGACCAGT
ACGCCGACCTGTTTCTGGCCGCCAAGAACCTGTCCGACGCCATCCTGCTGAGCGACATCCTGAGAGTGAA
CACCGAGATCACCAAGGCCCCCCTGAGCGCCTCTATGATCAAGAGATACGACGAGCACCACCAGGACCTG
ACCCTGCTGAAAGCTCTCGTGCGGCAGCAGCTGCCTGAGAAGTACAAAGAGATTTTCTTCGACCAGAGCA
AGAACGGCTACGCCGGCTACATTGACGGCGGAGCCAGCCAGGAAGAGTTCTACAAGTTCATCAAGCCCAT
CCTGGAAAAGATGGACGGCACCGAGGAACTGCTCGTGAAGCTGAACAGAGAGGACCTGCTGCGGAAGCAG
CGGACCTTCGACAACGGCAGCATCCCCCACCAGATCCACCTGGGAGAGCTGCACGCCATTCTGCGGCGGC
AGGAAGATTTTTACCCATTCCTGAAGGACAACCGGGAAAAGATCGAGAAGATCCTGACCTTCCGCATCCC
CTACTACGTGGGCCCTCTGGCCAGGGGAAACAGCAGATTCGCCTGGATGACCAGAAAGAGCGAGGAAACC
ATCACCCCCTGGAACTTCGAGGAAGTGGTGGACAAGGGCGCTTCCGCCCAGAGCTTCATCGAGCGGATGA
CCAACTTCGATAAGAACCTGCCCAACGAGAAGGTGCTGCCCAAGCACAGCCTGCTGTACGAGTACTTCAC
CGTGTATAACGAGCTGACCAAAGTGAAATACGTGACCGAGGGAATGAGAAAGCCCGCCTTCCTGAGCGGC
GAGCAGAAAAAGGCCATCGTGGACCTGCTGTTCAAGACCAACCGGAAAGTGACCGTGAAGCAGCTGAAAG
AGGACTACTTCAAGAAAATCGAGTGCTTCGACTCCGTGGAAATCTCCGGCGTGGAAGATCGGTTCAACGC
CTCCCTGGGCACATACCACGATCTGCTGAAAATTATCAAGGACAAGGACTTCCTGGACAATGAGGAAAAC
GAGGACATTCTGGAAGATATCGTGCTGACCCTGACACTGTTTGAGGACAGAGAGATGATCGAGGAACGGC
TGAAAACCTATGCCCACCTGTTCGACGACAAAGTGATGAAGCAGCTGAAGCGGCGGAGATACACCGGCTG
GGGCAGGCTGAGCCGGAAGCTGATCAACGGCATCCGGGACAAGCAGTCCGGCAAGACAATCCTGGATTTC
CTGAAGTCCGACGGCTTCGCCAACAGAAACTTCATGCAGCTGATCCACGACGACAGCCTGACCTTTAAAG
AGGACATCCAGAAAGCCCAGGTGTCCGGCCAGGGCGATAGCCTGCACGAGCACATTGCCAATCTGGCCGG
CAGCCCCGCCATTAAGAAGGGCATCCTGCAGACAGTGAAGGTGGTGGACGAGCTCGTGAAAGTGATGGGC
CGGCACAAGCCCGAGAACATCGTGATCGAAATGGCCAGAGAGAACCAGACCACCCAGAAGGGACAGAAGA
ACAGCCGCGAGAGAATGAAGCGGATCGAAGAGGGCATCAAAGAGCTGGGCAGCCAGATCCTGAAAGAACA
CCCCGTGGAAAACACCCAGCTGCAGAACGAGAAGCTGTACCTGTACTACCTGCAGAATGGGCGGGATATG
TACGTGGACCAGGAACTGGACATCAACCGGCTGTCCGACTACGATGTGGACCATATCGTGCCTCAGAGCT
TTCTGAAGGACGACTCCATCGACAACAAGGTGCTGACCAGAAGCGACAAGAACCGGGGCAAGAGCGACAA
CGTGCCCTCCGAAGAGGTCGTGAAGAAGATGAAGAACTACTGGCGGCAGCTGCTGAACGCCAAGCTGATT
ACCCAGAGAAAGTTCGACAATCTGACCAAGGCCGAGAGAGGCGGCCTGAGCGAACTGGATAAGGCCGGCT
TCATCAAGAGACAGCTGGTGGAAACCCGGCAGATCACAAAGCACGTGGCACAGATCCTGGACTCCCGGAT
GAACACTAAGTACGACGAGAATGACAAGCTGATCCGGGAAGTGAAAGTGATCACCCTGAAGTCCAAGCTG
GTGTCCGATTTCCGGAAGGATTTCCAGTTTTACAAAGTGCGCGAGATCAACAACTACCACCACGCCCACG
ACGCCTACCTGAACGCCGTCGTGGGAACCGCCCTGATCAAAAAGTACCCTAAGCTGGAAAGCGAGTTCGT
GTACGGCGACTACAAGGTGTACGACGTGCGGAAGATGATCGCCAAGAGCGAGCAGGAAATCGGCAAGGCT
ACCGCCAAGTACTTCTTCTACAGCAACATCATGAACTTTTTCAAGACCGAGATTACCCTGGCCAACGGCG
AGATCCGGAAGCGGCCTCTGATCGAGACAAACGGCGAAACCGGGGAGATCGTGTGGGATAAGGGCCGGGA
TTTTGCCACCGTGCGGAAAGTGCTGAGCATGCCCCAAGTGAATATCGTGAAAAAGACCGAGGTGCAGACA
GGCGGCTTCAGCAAAGAGTCTATCCTGCCCAAGAGGAACAGCGATAAGCTGATCGCCAGAAAGAAGGACT
GGGACCCTAAGAAGTACGGCGGCTTCGACAGCCCCACCGTGGCCTATTCTGTGCTGGTGGTGGCCAAAGT
GGAAAAGGGCAAGTCCAAGAAACTGAAGAGTGTGAAAGAGCTGCTGGGGATCACCATCATGGAAAGAAGC
AGCTTCGAGAAGAATCCCATCGACTTTCTGGAAGCCAAGGGCTACAAAGAAGTGAAAAAGGACCTGATCA
TCAAGCTGCCTAAGTACTCCCTGTTCGAGCTGGAAAACGGCCGGAAGAGAATGCTGGCCTCTGCCGGCGA
ACTGCAGAAGGGAAACGAACTGGCCCTGCCCTCCAAATATGTGAACTTCCTGTACCTGGCCAGCCACTAT
GAGAAGCTGAAGGGCTCCCCCGAGGATAATGAGCAGAAACAGCTGTTTGTGGAACAGCACAAGCACTACC
TGGACGAGATCATCGAGCAGATCAGCGAGTTCTCCAAGAGAGTGATCCTGGCCGACGCTAATCTGGACAA
AGTGCTGTCCGCCTACAACAAGCACCGGGATAAGCCCATCAGAGAGCAGGCCGAGAATATCATCCACCTG
TTTACCCTGACCAATCTGGGAGCCCCTGCCGCCTTCAAGTACTTTGACACCACCATCGACCGGAAGAGGT
ACACCAGCACCAAAGAGGTGCTGGACGCCACCCTGATCCACCAGAGCATCACCGGCCTGTACGAGACACG
GATCGACCTGTCTCAGCTGGGAGGCGACAAGCGACCTGCCGCCACAAAGAAGGCTGGACAGGCTAAGAAG
AAGAAAGATTACAAAGACGATGACGATAAGGGATCCGGCGCAACAAACTTCTCTCTGCTGAAACAAGCCG
GAGATGTCGAAGAGAATCCTGGACCGACCGAGTACAAGCCCACGGTGCGCCTCGCC
Features (pLannotate 1.2.2; 33 found; start..end, strand, type, name):
    583..1171    +  misc_feature   WPRE: woodchuck hepatitis virus posttranscriptional regulatory element
   1222..1241    +  misc_feature   cPPT/CTS (fragment): central polypurine tract and central termination sequence of HIV-1
   1243..1476    +  LTR            3' LTR (ΔU3): self-inactivating 3' long terminal repeat (LTR) from HIV-1
   1508..1732    +  polyA_signal   bGH poly(A) signal: bovine growth hormone polyadenylation signal
   1736..1757    +  promoter       SV40 promoter (fragment): SV40 enhancer and early promoter
   1778..2206    +  rep_origin     f1 ori (sequence partly withheld): f1 bacteriophage origin of replication; arrow indicates direction of (+) strand synthesis
   2220..2549    +  promoter       SV40 promoter: SV40 enhancer and early promoter
   2597..2644    +  promoter       EM7 promoter: synthetic bacterial promoter&nbsp
   2663..3037    +  CDS            BleoR: antibiotic-binding protein; Sh ble from Streptoalloteichus hindustanus; confers resistance to bleomycin, phleomycin, and Zeocin™
   3047..3172    +  CDS            ble (fragment): BLE_KLEPN - Experimental evidence at protein level: Swiss-Prot protein existence level 1. Binding protein with a strong affinity to the bleomycin family of antibiotics. Binds to CL990; an antimitotic-antibiotic compound. From Klebsiella pneumoniae.
   3167..3288    +  polyA_signal   SV40 poly(A) signal: SV40 polyadenylation signal
   3359..3381    -  protein_bind   lac operator (fragment): The lac repressor binds to the lac operator to inhibit transcription in E. coli. This inhibition can be relieved by adding lactose or isopropyl-β-D-thiogalactopyranoside (IPTG). lac repressor encoded by lacI
   3385..3415    -  promoter       lac promoter: promoter for the E. coli lac operon
   3430..3451    -  protein_bind   CAP binding site: CAP binding activates transcription in the presence of cAMP. E. coli catabolite activator protein
   3464..3556    -  CDS            lacI (fragment): lac repressor; lacI; The lac repressor binds to the lac operator to inhibit transcription in E. coli. This inhibition can be relieved by adding lactose or isopropyl-β-D-thiogalactopyranoside (IPTG).
   3739..4327    -  rep_origin     ori: high-copy-number ColE1/pMB1/pBR322/pUC origin of replication
   4498..5358    -  CDS            AmpR: β-lactamase; bla; confers resistance to ampicillin, carbenicillin, and related antibiotics
   5359..5463    -  promoter       AmpR promoter: bla
   5522..5574    -  misc_feature   bom (fragment): basis of mobility region from pBR322
   5805..6108    +  enhancer       CMV enhancer: human cytomegalovirus immediate early enhancer
   6109..6308    +  promoter       CMV promoter: human cytomegalovirus (CMV) immediate early promoter
   6326..6506    +  LTR            5' LTR (truncated): truncated 5' long terminal repeat (LTR) from HIV-1
   6553..6678    +  misc_feature   HIV-1 Ψ: packaging signal of human immunodeficiency virus type 1
   6662..7025    +  CDS            HIV-1 gag (fragment): gag protein from human immunodeficiency virus 1; gag
   7171..7404    +  misc_feature   RRE: The Rev response element (RRE) of HIV-1 allows for Rev-dependent mRNA export from the nucleus to the cytoplasm.
   7781..7881    +  CDS            Rev (fragment): human immunodeficiency virus 1 (HIV-1) Rev protein; rev; enhances nuclear export of unspliced and incompletely spliced viral mRNAs
   7931..8048    +  misc_feature   cPPT/CTS: central polypurine tract and central termination sequence of HIV-1
   8099..8339    +  promoter       U6 promoter: RNA polymerase III promoter for human U6 snRNA
   8369..8444    +  misc_RNA       gRNA scaffold: guide RNA scaffold for the Streptococcus pyogenes CRISPR/Cas9 system
   8462..8480    +  CDS            small t antigen (fragment): SV40 (simian virus 40) small t antigen
   8506..8717    +  promoter       EF-1α core promoter: core promoter for human elongation factor EF-1α
   8742..12845   +  CDS            Cas9: Cas9 (Csn1) endonuclease from the Streptococcus pyogenes Type II CRISPR/Cas system generates RNA-guided double strand breaks in DNA
  12983..567     +  CDS            PuroR (fragment) (across the origin): puromycin N-acetyltransferase; pac from Streptomyces; confers resistance to puromycin
