[The description below was written by a language model from this plasmid's Addgene catalogue record and pLannotate feature annotations shown in this document.]
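Description:
pLentiCRISPR IMMP2L sg1 is an all-in-one lentiviral CRISPR plasmid built on the lentiCRISPR v2 puro backbone and intended to knock out human IMMP2L. It is propagated in E. coli as a high-copy plasmid through a ColE1/pUC-type origin with ampicillin selection (AmpR). The backbone also carries an f1 origin and an SV40/EM7-driven BleoR cassette located outside the viral genome.

The transfer region is a third-generation, self-inactivating HIV-1 design. A CMV enhancer/promoter is fused to a truncated 5' LTR and drives the genomic RNA in packaging cells. It is followed by the Ψ packaging signal with a gag fragment, the RRE for Rev-dependent nuclear export, the cPPT/CTS, and at the far end a WPRE and a ΔU3 3' LTR with a downstream bGH polyadenylation signal. Two expression units sit between these elements. A human U6 RNA polymerase III promoter transcribes the IMMP2L-targeting spacer joined to the Streptococcus pyogenes gRNA scaffold. An EF-1α core promoter drives S. pyogenes Cas9, with a puromycin N-acetyltransferase coding sequence immediately downstream. The annotated feature table shows no separate promoter for PuroR, and it does not annotate the linker between Cas9 and PuroR. The PuroR call spans the numbering origin of the circular sequence and is flagged as a fragment.

After packaging and transduction, the integrated provirus supplies both the nuclease and the guide. This allows puromycin selection of cells in which Cas9 cuts IMMP2L. The associated study concerns genes essential for oxidative phosphorylation, which fits use of the plasmid for loss-of-function analysis of this gene.
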