Addgene plasmid #244851: pLentiCRISPR IMMP2L sg1
Purpose: Knockout of human IMMP2L
Depositing lab: Alexis Jourdain. Depositing organization: Universite de Lausanne (UNIL). Publication: An updated inventory of genes essential for oxidative phosphorylation identifies a mitochondrial origin in familial Meniere's disease. Harhai M, Foged MM, Zarges C, Landoni JC, Chollet S, Simonelli M, Recazens E, Lisci M, Laban N, Manley S, Riemer J, Lopez-Escamez JA, Lysakowski A, Jourdain AA. Cell Rep. 2025 Jul 25;44(8):116069. doi: 10.1016/j.celrep.2025.116069. PubMed 40714634.
Backbone
  Vector backbone: lentiCRISPR v2 puro
  Backbone manufacturer: Feng Zhang (Addgene #52961)
  Vector type: Lentiviral, CRISPR
  Selectable markers: Puromycin
Growth in bacteria
  Bacterial resistance: Ampicillin, 100 μg/mL
  Growth temperature: 37°C
  Growth strain: NEB Stable
  Copy number: High Copy
Gene/Insert
  Gene/Insert name: IMMP2L sgRNA
  gRNA/shRNA sequence: CGGTATGTCAAAGTCCCCCG
  Species: H. sapiens (human)
  Entrez Gene: IMMP2L (a.k.a. IMMP2L-IT1, IMP2, IMP2-LIKE)
  Promoter: U6
  Cloning method: Restriction Enzyme; 5′ cloning site Unknown (unknown if destroyed)
Resource information
  A portion of this plasmid was derived from a plasmid made by: Integrated DNA Technologies
Terms and licenses: Academic/Nonprofit Terms; Industry Terms: Not Available to Industry
How to cite: pLentiCRISPR IMMP2L sg1 was a gift from Alexis Jourdain (Addgene plasmid # 244851 ; http://n2t.net/addgene:244851 ; RRID:Addgene_244851)
